Addgene plasmid #73386: pRK5-HA-mCherry-raptor
Purpose: Expresses raptor tagged with mCherry and HA
Depositing lab: Jie Chen & Taekjip Ha. Depositing organization: University of Illinois at Urbana-Champaign. Publication: Stoichiometry and assembly of mTOR complexes revealed by single-molecule pulldown. Jain A, Arauz E, Aggarwal V, Ikon N, Chen J, Ha T. Proc Natl Acad Sci U S A. 2014 Dec 16;111(50):17833-8. doi: 10.1073/pnas.1419425111. Epub 2014 Dec 1. PubMed 25453101.
Backbone
  Vector backbone: pRK5
  Vector type: Mammalian Expression
Growth in bacteria
  Bacterial resistance: Ampicillin, 100 μg/mL
  Growth temperature: 37°C
  Growth strain: DH5alpha
  Copy number: Unknown
Gene/Insert
  Gene/Insert name: Regulatory Associated Protein Of MTOR, Complex 1 (alt name: raptor)
  Species: H. sapiens (human)
  Entrez Gene: RPTOR (a.k.a. KOG1, Mip1)
  Promoter: CMV
  Tag / fusion protein: HA (N terminal on insert); mCherry (N terminal on insert)
  Cloning method: Unknown
  Sequencing primers: 5′ SP6; 3′ SV40pA-R
Terms and licenses: Academic/Nonprofit Terms; Industry Terms: Not Available to Industry
How to cite: pRK5-HA-mCherry-raptor was a gift from Jie Chen & Taekjip Ha (Addgene plasmid # 73386 ; http://n2t.net/addgene:73386 ; RRID:Addgene_73386)
