[The description below was written by a language model from this plasmid's Addgene catalogue record and pLannotate feature annotations shown in this document.]
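Description:
pRK5-HA-mCherry-raptor is a mammalian expression plasmid built on the pRK5 backbone that produces human raptor (RPTOR, the regulatory associated protein of mTOR complex 1) carrying HA and mCherry at its N terminus. The sequenced record is 11,623 nt. In bacteria it is maintained by a high-copy ColE1/pUC-type origin and selected with ampicillin through the β-lactamase gene. An M13 phage origin is also present, along with leftover fragments of lac, lacZα, rop and bom sequences that are backbone remnants rather than functional parts.

Expression is driven by the human cytomegalovirus immediate early enhancer and promoter, followed by a fragment of the CMV intron and an SP6 promoter, which also serves as a sequencing primer site. The annotated coding region runs from mCherry, a monomeric red fluorescent protein, into the full RPTOR open reading frame, and transcripts are terminated by an SV40 polyadenylation signal. The HA epitope listed in the catalogue entry was not picked up as a separate feature by the automated annotation. The short "IgH signal sequence" fragment upstream of mCherry is only a partial match, so its significance is unclear. About 2 kb between the end of the RPTOR coding sequence and the poly(A) signal is unannotated. An SV40 enhancer/early promoter lies downstream of the expression cassette, but no mammalian selection marker is annotated, so the plasmid appears suited to transient transfection.

Raptor acts as the scaffold that recruits substrates to mTORC1. The associated publication used single-molecule pulldown to examine mTOR complexes. There, an epitope tag could serve for capture and a fluorescent fusion for counting subunits, allowing analysis of complex stoichiometry and assembly.
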