Features (pLannotate 1.2.2; 21 found; start..end, strand, type, name):
      1..22      +  protein_bind   CAP binding site: CAP binding activates transcription in the presence of cAMP. E. coli catabolite activator protein
     37..67      +  promoter       lac promoter: promoter for the E. coli lac operon
     71..93      +  protein_bind   lac operator (fragment): The lac repressor binds to the lac operator to inhibit transcription in E. coli. This inhibition can be relieved by adding lactose or isopropyl-β-D-thiogalactopyranoside (IPTG). lac repressor encoded by lacI
    144..523     +  enhancer       CMV enhancer: human cytomegalovirus immediate early enhancer
    524..727     +  promoter       CMV promoter: human cytomegalovirus (CMV) immediate early promoter
    863..906     +  intron         CMV intron (fragment): modified intron A from human cytomegalovirus
    958..976     +  promoter       SP6 promoter: promoter for bacteriophage SP6 RNA polymerase
    980..1017    +  CDS            IgH signal sequence (fragment): signal sequence from the mouse immunoglobulin heavy chain variable region
   1168..1875    +  CDS            mCherry: mCherry is a basic (constitutively fluorescent) red fluorescent protein published in 2004, derived from Discosoma sp.. It is reported to be a very rapidly-maturing monomer with low acid sensitivity.
   1951..5955    +  CDS            RPTOR: RPTOR_HUMAN - Also known as KIAA1303, RAPTOR. Experimental evidence at protein level: Swiss-Prot protein existence level 1. Involved in the control of the mammalian target of rapamycin complex 1 (mTORC1) activity which regulates cell growth and survival, and autophagy in response to nutrient and hormonal signals; functions as a scaffold for recruiting mTORC1 substrates. mTORC1 is activated in response to growth factors or amino acids. Growth factor-stimulated mTORC1 activation involves a AKT1-mediated phosphorylation of TSC1- TSC2, which leads to the activation of the RHEB GTPase that potently
   8066..8200    +  polyA_signal   SV40 poly(A) signal: SV40 polyadenylation signal
   8269..8626    +  promoter       SV40 promoter: SV40 enhancer and early promoter
   8645..8799    +  CDS            lacZα (fragment): LacZα fragment of β-galactosidase; lacZ fragment
   8805..8856    -  misc_feature   bom (fragment): basis of mobility region from pBR322
   8875..9255    +  rep_origin     M13 ori (sequence partly withheld): M13 bacteriophage origin of replication; arrow indicates direction of (+) strand synthesis
   9331..9380    -  misc_feature   bom (fragment): basis of mobility region from pBR322
   9482..9517    -  CDS            rop (fragment): Rop protein, which maintains plasmids at low copy number; rop
   9612..9716    +  promoter       AmpR promoter: bla
   9717..10577   +  CDS            AmpR: β-lactamase; bla; confers resistance to ampicillin, carbenicillin, and related antibiotics
  10748..11336   +  rep_origin     ori: high-copy-number ColE1/pMB1/pBR322/pUC origin of replication
  11519..11611   +  CDS            lacI (fragment): lac repressor; lacI; The lac repressor binds to the lac operator to inhibit transcription in E. coli. This inhibition can be relieved by adding lactose or isopropyl-β-D-thiogalactopyranoside (IPTG).
>Addgene plasmid #73386 | pRK5-HA-mCherry-raptor | addgene full sequence | sequence record 337467 | Addgene NGS Result
TAATGTGAGTTAGCTCACTCATTAGGCACCCCAGGCTTTACACTTTATGCTTCCGGCTCGTATGTTGTGT
GGAATTGTGAGCGGATAACAATTTCACACAGGAAACAGCTATGACATGATTACGAATTAATTCGAGCTCG
CCCGACATTGATTATTGACTAGTTATTAATAGTAATCAATTACGGGGTCATTAGTTCATAGCCCATATAT
GGAGTTCCGCGTTACATAACTTACGGTAAATGGCCCGCCTGGCTGACCGCCCAACGACCCCCGCCCATTG
ACGTCAATAATGACGTATGTTCCCATAGTAACGCCAATAGGGACTTTCCATTGACGTCAATGGGTGGAGT
ATTTACGGTAAACTGCCCACTTGGCAGTACATCAAGTGTATCATATGCCAAGTACGCCCCCTATTGACGT
CAATGACGGTAAATGGCCCGCCTGGCATTATGCCCAGTACATGACCTTATGGGACTTTCCTACTTGGCAG
TACATCTACGTATTAGTCATCGCTATTACCATGGTGATGCGGTTTTGGCAGTACATCAATGGGCGTGGAT
AGCGGTTTGACTCACGGGGATTTCCAAGTCTCCACCCCATTGACGTCAATGGGAGTTTGTTTTGGCACCA
AAATCAACGGGACTTTCCAAAATGTCGTAACAACTCCGCCCCATTGACGCAAATGGGCGGTAGGCGTGTA
CGGTGGGAGGTCTATATAAGCAGAGCTCGTTTAGTGAACCGTCAGATCGCCTGGAGACGCCATCCACGCT
GTTTTGACCTCCATAGAAGACACCGGGACCGATCCAGCCTCCGCGGCCGGGAACGGTGCATTGGAACGCG
GATTCCCCGTGCCAAGAGTGACGTAAGTACCGCCTATAGAGTCTATAGGCCCACCCCCTTGGCTTCGTTA
GAACGCGGCTACAATTAATACATAACCTTATGTATCATACACATACGATTTAGGTGACACTATAGAATAA
CATCCACTTTGCCTTTCTCTCCACAGGTGTCCACTCCCAGGTCCAACTGCACCTCGGTTCTATCGATTGA
ATTCCCGAACCGACAGTCGGTCTCTTCACCAAGGCCATTCGCGCCACCATGGGCTACCCCTATGATGTGC
CTGACTACGCAGATCGCAATGGTGGTGGTGGTGGACCGGTCGCCACCATGGTGAGCAAGGGCGAGGAGGA
TAACATGGCCATCATCAAGGAGTTCATGCGCTTCAAGGTGCACATGGAGGGCTCCGTGAACGGCCACGAG
TTCGAGATCGAGGGCGAGGGCGAGGGCCGCCCCTACGAGGGCACCCAGACCGCCAAGCTGAAGGTGACCA
AGGGTGGCCCCCTGCCCTTCGCCTGGGACATCCTGTCCCCTCAGTTCATGTACGGCTCCAAGGCCTACGT
GAAGCACCCCGCCGACATCCCCGACTACTTGAAGCTGTCCTTCCCCGAGGGCTTCAAGTGGGAGCGCGTG
ATGAACTTCGAGGACGGCGGCGTGGTGACCGTGACCCAGGACTCCTCCCTGCAGGACGGCGAGTTCATCT
ACAAGGTGAAGCTGCGCGGCACCAACTTCCCCTCCGACGGCCCCGTAATGCAGAAGAAGACCATGGGCTG
GGAGGCCTCCTCCGAGCGGATGTACCCCGAGGACGGCGCCCTGAAGGGCGAGATCAAGCAGAGGCTGAAG
CTGAAGGACGGCGGCCACTACGACGCTGAGGTCAAGACCACCTACAAGGCCAAGAAGCCCGTGCAGCTGC
CCGGCGCCTACAACGTCAACATCAAGTTGGACATCACCTCCCACAACGAGGACTACACCATCGTGGAACA
GTACGAACGCGCCGAGGGCCGCCACTCCACCGGCGGCATGGACGAGCTGTACAAGTCCGGACTCAGATCT
GGTGGAGGGCCTGGTGGAGGTGGGCCTGGAGGTGGAGGACCTGGTGGTGGTGGGTCGACGATGGAGTCCG
AAATGCTGCAATCGCCTCTTCTGGGCCTGGGGGAGGAAGATGAGGCTGATCTTACAGACTGGAACCTACC
TTTGGCTTTTATGAAAAAGAGGCACTGTGAGAAAATTGAAGGCTCCAAATCCTTAGCTCAGAGCTGGAGG
ATGAAGGATCGGATGAAGACAGTCAGTGTTGCCTTAGTTTTGTGCCTGAATGTTGGTGTGGACCCTCCCG
ATGTGGTGAAGACCACGCCCTGTGCACGCTTGGAATGCTGGATCGATCCTCTGTCGATGGGTCCTCAGAA
AGCTCTGGAAACCATCGGTGCAAATTTACAGAAGCAGTACGAGAACTGGCAGCCAAGGGCCCGGTACAAG
CAGAGCCTTGACCCAACTGTGGATGAAGTCAAGAAGCTCTGCACGTCCTTACGTCGCAACGCCAAGGAGG
AGCGAGTCCTCTTTCACTACAATGGCCACGGGGTGCCCCGGCCCACAGTCAACGGGGAGGTCTGGGTCTT
CAACAAGAACTACACGCAGTACATCCCTCTGTCCATATATGACCTGCAGACGTGGATGGGCAGCCCGTCG
ATCTTCGTCTACGACTGCTCCAATGCTGGCTTGATCGTCAAGTCCTTCAAGCAGTTCGCACTACAGCGGG
AGCAGGAGCTGGAGGTAGCTGCAATCAACCCAAATCACCCTCTTGCTCAGATGCCTTTGCCTCCGTCGAT
GAAAAACTGCATCCAGCTGGCAGCCTGCGAGGCCACCGAGCTGCTGCCCATGATCCCCGACCTCCCGGCT
GACCTATTCACCTCCTGCCTCACCACCCCCATCAAGATCGCCCTGCGCTGGTTTTGCATGCAGAAATGTG
TCAGTCTGGTGCCTGGCGTCACACTGGATTTGATAGAAAAGATCCCTGGCCGCCTGAACGACAGGAGGAC
GCCCCTGGGTGAACTGAACTGGATCTTCACAGCCATCACAGACACCATCGCGTGGAACGTGCTCCCCCGG
GATCTCTTCCAAAAGCTCTTCAGACAGGACTTGCTGGTGGCTAGTCTGTTTCGAAATTTTTTATTGGCGG
AAAGGATTATGAGGTCGTATAACTGCACTCCCGTCAGCAGCCCGCGTCTGCCGCCCACGTACATGCACGC
CATGTGGCAAGCCTGGGACCTGGCTGTTGACATCTGTCTGTCTCAGCTGCCGACGATCATCGAGGAAGGC
ACTGCGTTTCGGCACAGCCCGTTCTTCGCCGAGCAGCTGACCGCATTCCAGGTGTGGCTCACCATGGGCG
TGGAGAACCGAAACCCACCCGAACAGCTGCCCATCGTCCTGCAGGTGCTGTTAAGCCAAGTGCACCGGCT
GAGAGCATTGGACTTGCTTGGAAGATTTTTGGACCTGGGTCCCTGGGCAGTGAGCCTGGCCTTGTCTGTC
GGCATCTTCCCCTACGTGCTGAAGCTGCTCCAGAGCTCGGCCCGAGAGCTGCGGCCACTTCTCGTTTTCA
TCTGGGCCAAGATCCTCGCAGTGGACAGCTCGTGCCAGGCGGACCTCGTGAAGGACAACGGCCACAAGTA
CTTCCTGTCGGTCCTGGCGGACCCCTACATGCCAGCTGAACACCGGACCATGACGGCTTTCATTCTCGCC
GTGATCGTCAACAGCTATCACACGGGGCAGGAAGCCTGCCTTCAGGGAAACCTCATTGCCATCTGCCTGG
AGCAGCTCAACGACCCGCACCCCTTGCTGCGCCAGTGGGTGGCCATCTGCCTCGGCAGGATCTGGCAGAA
CTTCGACTCGGCGAGGTGGTGCGGCGTGAGGGACAGCGCTCATGAGAAGCTCTACAGCCTCCTCTCCGAC
CCCATTCCCGAGGTCCGCTGCGCAGCGGTCTTCGCCCTTGGCACGTTCGTGGGCAACTCTGCAGAGAGGA
CGGACCACTCCACCACCATCGACCACAACGTGGCCATGATGCTGGCCCAGCTGGTCAGCGACGGGAGCCC
CATGGTCCGGAAGGAGCTGGTGGTGGCTCTGAGTCATCTTGTGGTTCAGTATGAAAGCAATTTCTGCACC
GTGGCCCTGCAGTTCATAGAAGAGGAAAAGAACTACGCCTTGCCTTCTCCAGCAACCACAGAGGGAGGGA
GTTTGACCCCAGTGCGAGACAGCCCGTGCACCCCCAGACTTCGTTCTGTGAGCTCCTATGGAAACATCCG
TGCTGTCGCCACAGCCAGGAGCCTCAACAAATCTTTGCAGAACCTGAGTTTGACAGAGGAATCTGGTGGC
GCGGTGGCGTTCTCCCCCGGAAACCTCAGCACCAGCAGCAGCGCCAGCAGCACCCTGGGCAGCCCCGAGA
ATGAGGAGCATATCCTGTCCTTCGAGACCATCGACAAGATGCGCCGCGCCAGCTCCTACTCCTCCCTCAA
CTCCCTCATCGGAGTTTCCTTTAACAGTGTTTACACTCAGATTTGGAGAGTCCTGCTGCACCTGGCTGCT
GACCCCTATCCAGAGGTCTCGGACGTGGCCATGAAAGTACTCAACAGCATCGCCTACAAGGCCACCGTGA
ACGCCCGGCCGCAGCGCGTCCTGGACACCTCCTCCCTCACGCAGTCGGCCCCCGCCAGCCCCACCAACAA
GGGCGTGCACATCCACCAGGCGGGGGGCTCCCCTCCGGCGTCCAGCACCAGCAGCTCCAGCCTGACCAAC
GATGTGGCCAAGCAGCCGGTCAGCCGAGACTTGCCTTCTGGCCGGCCGGGCACCACAGGCCCCGCTGGGG
CGCAGTACACCCCTCACTCCCACCAGTTCCCCCGGACACGGAAGATGTTCGACAAGGGCCCAGAGCAGAC
TGCGGACGACGCGGACGATGCTGCTGGACACAAAAGTTTCATCTCCGCCACGGTGCAGACGGGGTTCTGC
GACTGGAGCGCCCGCTATTTTGCCCAGCCCGTCATGAAGATCCCAGAAGAGCACGACCTGGAGAGTCAGA
TCCGCAAGGAGCGGGAGTGGCGGTTCCTGCGAAACAGCCGTGTCAGGAGGCAGGCCCAGCAAGTCATTCA
GAAGGGCATTACGAGATTGGACGACCAAATATTTCTGAACAGGAACCCCGGCGTCCCCTCTGTGGTGAAA
TTCCACCCCTTCACGCCGTGCATCGCTGTAGCCGACAAGGACAGCATCTGCTTTTGGGACTGGGAGAAAG
GGGAGAAGCTGGATTATTTCCACAATGGGAACCCTCGGTACACGAGGGTCACTGCCATGGAGTATCTGAA
TGGCCAGGACTGCTCGCTTCTGCTGACGGCCACAGACGATGGTGCCATCAGGGTCTGGAAGAATTTTGCT
GATTTGGAAAAGAACCCAGAGATGGTGACCGCGTGGCAGGGGCTCTCGGACATGCTGCCAACGACGCGAG
GAGCTGGGATGGTGGTGGACTGGGAGCAGGAGACCGGCCTCCTCATGAGCTCAGGAGACGTGCGGATCGT
CCGGATCTGGGACACAGACCGTGAGATGAAGGTGCAGGACATCCCTACGGGCGCAGACAGCTGTGTGACG
AGTCTGTCCTGTGATTCCCACCGCTCACTCATCGTGGCTGGCCTCGGTGACGGCTCCATCCGCGTCTACG
ACAGAAGGATGGCACTCAGCGAATGCCGCGTCATGACGTACCGGGAGCACACAGCCTGGGTGGTGAAGGC
CTCCCTGCAGAAGCGTCCCGACGGCCACATCGTGAGTGTGAGCGTCAATGGAGATGTGCGCATCTTTGAT
CCCCGGATGCCTGAGTCGGTAAATGTGCTTCAGATCGTGAAGGGGCTGACGGCCCTGGACATCCACCCCC
AGGCGGACCTGATCGCATGTGGCTCCGTCAATCAGTTCACCGCCATCTACAACAGCAGCGGAGAGCTCAT
CAACAACATCAAGTACTACGACGGCTTCATGGGCCAGCGGGTCGGCGCCATCAGCTGCCTGGCCTTCCAC
CCGCACTGGCCTCACCTGGCCGTGGGAAGCAACGACTACTACATCTCCGTGTACTCGGTGGAGAAGCGTG
TCAGATAGCGGCGTGACCCGGGCCCACCAGGCCACGGCCGCCTGCTGTACATAGTGAAGCTGTCACTCGC
CGGGGCACGGGGCGTCGGCTGCTGCGGCCCCGCAGTGTGAACGTTGGCTGCTGCCTTAGCTGCTGATGAC
GGCAGGAGGGCCCTGCTACTCGCTTTTGTCTGTCTTCGCTGTCGTGTCTGGAATGTCAGGGAAGGGGAGG
GCTCGGGTTGACGGTGGCTTCCCACTGAGCACCAGCATCCAGGTGCACCCCCGCGGCCACGGCGCCTCTG
TCCCTCTCCTGTTCTGTGTTTCTCTGAGACGCTGAAAGGGGAAACACCTCACTTTATTTCCATGTAATCA
GAGCATTAGCTGCAGAAAAACCCCCAGACAGAGCCCTGGCGGAGAGGCAGGCGCTGGGGCTCCTACGGGT
CCCTGGGGCAGCTGTCCCCATCAGGCCAAGAGCGAGCGAGAGGCGCTGCCCCAGCCAGGCCCACCACCTC
TCACAGTCAGTGCACGCAAGCAGGGACATTTCCTAGCCAGCTGGGGGACACTGGAAATTCGGGAAACCAA
GAGAGAGGAAGAAGGAGACGCCCCTCCAACTGGCGGGTGTGAAGGAAGCCGCCCAGGGGTCCGGGCTGTC
CTTGGCCGCTGGCAGCATCACTGAGCAGGAAGCGCACAGCCCACCCTCCCCGCACCTCCAGGTCTCTGGA
CTCCAGTTTTGGCCCCTCTCACACAGAGCTGTCAGCAGGGGCCGCTGTGGCGGTGCACAGGGGAGGCAGG
TCCTTGGCGAGGTAGCCCCTGCCTTAATCCACGGGGCTCCTTTCCCTCCGAAGGGCTGCTCTTCCCCACA
GGCGCGGGGACAGCAGCCCGACCTGTGGTCTCCATGCCTGTGCCCTCACACAGGTGTAGCACACGCATGT
GCAGATGGCACCACGGCCGGCACCTGGGGGCACACACATGCAGGCGGCGTGGTCTCCCTGCTCTGTCCCC
ACACGTTCCTCACATACAGGCAAGAGGCACTGCCGGGTCCCGGACGGCTCCGGGTGACACCAGCCCCGTC
TCCAGCCTTGAGCCGCCCATGCTGATGCGACCTCGGCTGACAGCTGGGCCTGTGGTGCAGACAGGAGCTG
TGTGGACAGTCCCGCCCAGGAGGGGCCGCAGGGCGTGTATGAGCAGTTTTGCAAACAGAACACAACCACA
ATGATGGTATTTTGAAAAGTGTTCTTTCCGTGTTCGTCGGGAATCAGGATTATTGAGAGGTGAAGGAGCC
AGGTGGCTTCATTCTGGCGGTGAGAGGCCCATGACCACGGGAGTGAGAGCTGGTGTGGCGAGGCCCGGCT
CTCCTGCGGTGTGGCTGGTGGCCTGCCGTGGCCAAGAGCATCTTCTGGGTGGATGGAACCCTGCCTGGTC
ACATTTGGCCAGAGACACACCTGGCCCTCAGGGGGCTGAGCTGGAGACTGAGCTGGGGCTGGCCGGGACG
TGACAAGGCAGGACAGAGGCGGCCCCTCCGCTGCTCCTTTTTGGAATGCGAGCTCCCACCAGAAGAAGGT
TCCGGCACGAATCCCATCCCCACGTCTGGGCCGAGAAAGCAGCCCGGGTCCGGAAGGTGTAGAGAGTCCC
GGCCTCACTCAGCTCACAGGGCGTGCCAGGCGGCAACACCAGAATCTTCCAGAAGCCCAGCTCCACCCGC
ACACGCAGCTTCCCATCCAGTCCTTCAACTCAATTCTTACCCAACACGCGTTTCCGTTTGTTTTGAGACA
AAATCACCACCTGTCAAAAGGCAGGTGGCTCCAGAGGGGTCAAGACCCCCCCCCCCGCCCCCGCTCCACC
CTGGAGCCCACCCCCATGGGCACTGCGTGCCGCCTGCACGTGGGCTGTCTTCACAGGTCTGATGTGAAAA
TTCAATCACGACGTTAACCGGCTCGAGAGAGCGCCGGCCTAGAGGCTCATTATCTATTTATTTTACCAAA
CGCGAATTGAGACGGACTTTGACAAAACACGAAATGGTAATGTGAAGCTAAGAGCAGAGAGTGACCAACA
GTAAACAACACGCGCAGACTCAAAAAAAAAAAAAAAAGGGCGGCCGCTAAGTAAGTAAGGATCCCCAGCT
TGGCCGCCATGGCCCAACTTGTTTATTGCAGCTTATAATGGTTACAAATAAAGCAATAGCATCACAAATT
TCACAAATAAAGCATTTTTTTCACTGCATTCTAGTTGTGGTTTGTCCAAACTCATCAATGTATCTTATCA
TGTCTGGATCGGGAATTAATTCGGCGCAGCACCATGGCCTGAAATAACCTCTGAAAGAGGAACTTGGTTA
GGTACCTTCTGAGGCGGAAAGAACCAGCTGTGGAATGTGTGTCAGTTAGGGTGTGGAAAGTCCCCAGGCT
CCCCAGCAGGCAGAAGTATGCAAAGCATGCATCTCAATTAGTCAGCAACCAGGTGTGGAAAGTCCCCAGG
CTCCCCAGCAGGCAGAAGTATGCAAAGCATGCATCTCAATTAGTCAGCAACCATAGTCCCGCCCCTAACT
CCGCCCATCCCGCCCCTAACTCCGCCCAGTTCCGCCCATTCTCCGCCCCATGGCTGACTAATTTTTTTTA
TTTATGCAGAGGCCGAGGCCGCCTCGGCCTCTGAGCTATTCCAGAAGTAGTGAGGAGGCTTTTTTGGAGG
CCTAGGCTTTTGCAAAAAGCTGTTAACAGCTTGGCACTGGCCGTCGTTTTACAACGTCGTGACTGGGAAA
ACCCTGGCGTTACCCAACTTAATCGCCTTGCAGCACATCCCCCTTTCGCCAGCTGGCGTAATAGCGAAGA
GGCCCGCACCGATCGCCCTTCCCAACAGTTGCGCAGCCTGAATGGCGAATGGCGCCTGATGCGGTATTTT
CTCCTTACGCATCTGTGCGGTATTTCACACCGCATA
[142 nt withheld, positions 8857-8998]
C
[141 nt withheld, positions 9000-9140]
CCTTTGACGTTGGAGTCCACGTTCTTT
[37 nt withheld, positions 9168-9204]
ACCCTATCTCGGGCTATTCTTTTGATTTATAAGGGATTTTGCCGATTTCGGCCTATTGGTTAAAAAATGA
GCTGATTTAACAAAAATTTAACGCGAATTTTAACAAAATATTAACGTTTACAATTTTATGGTGCACTCTC
AGTACAATCTGCTCTGATGCCGCATAGTTAAGCCAGCCCCGACACCCGCCAACACCCGCTGACGCGCCCT
GACGGGCTTGTCTGCTCCCGGCATCCGCTTACAGACAAGCTGTGACCGTCTCCGGGAGCTGCATGTGTCA
GAGGTTTTCACCGTCATCACCGAAACGCGCGAGACGAAAGGGCCTCGTGATACGCCTATTTTTATAGGTT
AATGTCATGATAATAATGGTTTCTTAGACGTCAGGTGGCACTTTTCGGGGAAATGTGCGCGGAACCCCTA
TTTGTTTATTTTTCTAAATACATTCAAATATGTATCCGCTCATGAGACAATAACCCTGATAAATGCTTCA
ATAATATTGAAAAAGGAAGAGTATGAGTATTCAACATTTCCGTGTCGCCCTTATTCCCTTTTTTGCGGCA
TTTTGCCTTCCTGTTTTTGCTCACCCAGAAACGCTGGTGAAAGTAAAAGATGCTGAAGATCAGTTGGGTG
CACGAGTGGGTTACATCGAACTGGATCTCAACAGCGGTAAGATCCTTGAGAGTTTTCGCCCCGAAGAACG
TTTTCCAATGATGAGCACTTTTAAAGTTCTGCTATGTGGCGCGGTATTATCCCGTATTGACGCCGGGCAA
GAGCAACTCGGTCGCCGCATACACTATTCTCAGAATGACTTGGTTGAGTACTCACCAGTCACAGAAAAGC
ATCTTACGGATGGCATGACAGTAAGAGAATTATGCAGTGCTGCCATAACCATGAGTGATAACACTGCGGC
CAACTTACTTCTGACAACGATCGGAGGACCGAAGGAGCTAACCGCTTTTTTGCACAACATGGGGGATCAT
GTAACTCGCCTTGATCGTTGGGAACCGGAGCTGAATGAAGCCATACCAAACGACGAGCGTGACACCACGA
TGCCTGTAGCAATGGCAACAACGTTGCGCAAACTATTAACTGGCGAACTACTTACTCTAGCTTCCCGGCA
ACAATTAATAGACTGGATGGAGGCGGATAAAGTTGCAGGACCACTTCTGCGCTCGGCCCTTCCGGCTGGC
TGGTTTATTGCTGATAAATCTGGAGCCGGTGAGCGTGGGTCTCGCGGTATCATTGCAGCACTGGGGCCAG
ATGGTAAGCCCTCCCGTATCGTAGTTATCTACACGACGGGGAGTCAGGCAACTATGGATGAACGAAATAG
ACAGATCGCTGAGATAGGTGCCTCACTGATTAAGCATTGGTAACTGTCAGACCAAGTTTACTCATATATA
CTTTAGATTGATTTAAAACTTCATTTTTAATTTAAAAGGATCTAGGTGAAGATCCTTTTTGATAATCTCA
TGACCAAAATCCCTTAACGTGAGTTTTCGTTCCACTGAGCGTCAGACCCCGTAGAAAAGATCAAAGGATC
TTCTTGAGATCCTTTTTTTCTGCGCGTAATCTGCTGCTTGCAAACAAAAAAACCACCGCTACCAGCGGTG
GTTTGTTTGCCGGATCAAGAGCTACCAACTCTTTTTCCGAAGGTAACTGGCTTCAGCAGAGCGCAGATAC
CAAATACTGTTCTTCTAGTGTAGCCGTAGTTAGGCCACCACTTCAAGAACTCTGTAGCACCGCCTACATA
CCTCGCTCTGCTAATCCTGTTACCAGTGGCTGCTGCCAGTGGCGATAAGTCGTGTCTTACCGGGTTGGAC
TCAAGACGATAGTTACCGGATAAGGCGCAGCGGTCGGGCTGAACGGGGGGTTCGTGCACACAGCCCAGCT
TGGAGCGAACGACCTACACCGAACTGAGATACCTACAGCGTGAGCTATGAGAAAGCGCCACGCTTCCCGA
AGGGAGAAAGGCGGACAGGTATCCGGTAAGCGGCAGGGTCGGAACAGGAGAGCGCACGAGGGAGCTTCCA
GGGGGAAACGCCTGGTATCTTTATAGTCCTGTCGGGTTTCGCCACCTCTGACTTGAGCGTCGATTTTTGT
GATGCTCGTCAGGGGGGCGGAGCCTATGGAAAAACGCCAGCAACGCGGCCTTTTTACGGTTCCTGGCCTT
TTGCTGGCCTTTTGCTCACATGTTCTTTCCTGCGTTATCCCCTGATTCTGTGGATAACCGTATTACCGCC
TTTGAGTGAGCTGATACCGCTCGCCGCAGCCGAACGACCGAGCGCAGCGAGTCAGTGAGCGAGGAAGCGG
AAGAGCGCCCAATACGCAAACCGCCTCTCCCCGCGCGTTGGCCGATTCATTAATGCAGCTGGCACGACAG
GTTTCCCGACTGGAAAGCGGGCAGTGAGCGCAACGCAAT
