>Addgene plasmid #73386 | pRK5-HA-mCherry-raptor | addgene partial sequence | sequence record 138409 | SP6 5'-ATTTAGGTGACACTATAG-3'
GGTGTCCACTCCCAGGTCCAACTGCACCTCGGTTCTATCGATTGAATTCCCGAACCGACAGTCGGTCTCT
TCACCAAGGCCATTCGCGCCACCATGGGCTACCCCTATGATGTGCCTGACTACGCAGATCGCAATGGTGG
TGGTGGTGGACCGGTCGCCACCATGGTGAGCAAGGGCGAGGAGGATAACATGGCCATCATCAAGGAGTTC
ATGCGCTTCAAGGTGCACATGGAGGGCTCCGTGAACGGCCACGAGTTCGAGATCGAGGGCGAGGGCGAGG
GCCGCCCCTACGAGGGCACCCAGACCGCCAAGCTGAAGGTGACCAAGGGTGGCCCCCTGCCCTTCGCCTG
GGACATCCTGTCCCCTCAGTTCATGTACGGCTCCAAGGCCTACGTGAAGCACCCCGCCGACATCCCCGAC
TACTTGAAGCTGTCCTTCCCCGAGGGCTTCAAGTGGGAGCGCGTGATGAACTTCGAGGACGGCGGCGTGG
TGACCGTGACCCAGGACTCCTCCCTGCAGGACGGCGAGTTCATCTACAAGGTGAAGCTGCGCGGCACCAA
CTTCCCCTCCGACGGCCCCGTAATGCAGAAGAAGACCATGGGCTGGGAGGCCTCCTCCGAGCGGATGTAC
CCCGAGGACGGCGCCCTGAAGGGCGAGATCAAGCAGAGGCTGAAGCTGAAGGACGGCGGCCACTACGACG
CTGAGGTCAAGACCACCTACAAGGCCAAGAAGCCCGTGCAGCTGCCCGGCGCCTACAACGTCAACATCAA
GTTGGACATCACCTCCCACAACGAGGACTACACCATCGTGGAACAGTACGAACGCGCCGAGGGCCGCCAC
TCCACCGGCGGCATGGACGAGCTGTACAAGTCCGGACTCA
