>Addgene plasmid #73386 | pRK5-HA-mCherry-raptor | addgene partial sequence | sequence record 138425 | SV40pA-R 5'-GAAATTTGTGATGCTATTGC-3'
TATAAGCTGCATAACAGTTGGGCCATGGCGGCCAAGCTGGGGATCCTTACTTACTTAGCGGCCGCCCTTT
TTTTTTTTTTTTTGAGTCTGCGCGTGTTGTTTACTGTTGGTCACTCTCTGCTCTTAGCTTCACATTACCA
TTTCGTGTTTTGTCAAAGTCCGTCTCAATTCGCGTTTGGTAAAATAAATAGATAATGAGCCTCTAGGCCG
GCGCTCTCTCGAGCCGGTTAACGTCGTGATTGAATTTTCACATCAGACCTGTGAAGACAGCCCACGTGCA
GGCGGCACGCAGTGCCCATGGGGGTGGGCTCCAGGGTGGAGCGGGGGCGGGGGGGGGGGTCTTGACCCCT
CTGGAGCCACCTGCCTTTTGACAGGTGGTGATTTTGTCTCAAAACAAACGGAAACGCGTGTTGGGTAAGA
ATTGAGTTGAAGGACTGGATGGGAAGCTGCGTGTGCGGGTGGAGCTGGGCTTCTGGAAGATTCTGGTGTT
GCCGCCTGGCACGCCCTGTGAGCTGAGTGAGGCCGGGACTCTCTACACCTTCCGGACCCGGGCTGCTTTC
TCGGCCCAGACGTGGGGATGGGATTCGTGCCGGAACCTTCTTCTGGTGGGAGCTCGCATTCCAAAAAGGA
GCAGCGGAGGGGCCGCCTCTGTCCTGCCTTGTCACGTCCCGGCCAGCCCCAGCTCAGTCTCCAGCTCAGC
CCCCTGAGGGCCAGGTGTGTCTCTGGCCAAATGTGACCAG
