>Addgene plasmid #73386 | pRK5-HA-mCherry-raptor | addgene partial sequence | sequence record 139324 | mCherry-F 5'-ccccgtaatgcagaagaaga-3'
CGGATGTACCCCGAGGACGGCGCCCTGAAGGGCGAGATCAAGCAGAGGCTGAAGCTGAAGGACGGCGGCC
ACTACGACGCTGAGGTCAAGACCACCTACAAGGCCAAGAAGCCCGTGCAGCTGCCCGGCGCCTACAACGT
CAACATCAAGTTGGACATCACCTCCCACAACGAGGACTACACCATCGTGGAACAGTACGAACGCGCCGAG
GGCCGCCACTCCACCGGCGGCATGGACGAGCTGTACAAGTCCGGACTCAGATCTGGTGGAGGGCCTGGTG
GAGGTGGGCCTGGAGGTGGAGGACCTGGTGGTGGTGGGTCGACGATGGAGTCCGAAATGCTGCAATCGCC
TCTTCTGGGCCTGGGGGAGGAAGATGAGGCTGATCTTACAGACTGGAACCTACCTTTGGCTTTTATGAAA
AAGAGGCACTGTGAGAAAATTGAAGGCTCCAAATCCTTAGCTCAGAGCTGGAGGATGAAGGATCGGATGA
AGACAGTCAGTGTTGCCTTAGTTTTGTGCCTGAATGTTGGTGTGGACCCTCCCGATGTGGTGAAGACCAC
GCCCTGTGCACGCTTGGAATGCTGGATCGATCCTCTGTCGATGGGTCCTCAGAAAGCTCTGGAAACCATC
GGTGCAAATTTACAGAAGCAGTACGAGAACTGGCAGCCAAGGGCCCGGTACAAGCAGAGCCTTGACCCAA
CTGTGGATGAAGTCAAGAAGCTCTGCACGTCCTTACGTCGCAACGCCAAGGAGGAGCGAGTCCTCTTTCA
CTACAATGGCCACGGGGTGCCCCCGGCCCACAGTCAACGGGGAGGTCTGGGTCTTCAACAAGAACTACAC
GCAGTACATCCCTCTGTCCATATATGACCCTGCAGACGTGGATGGGCAGCCCGTCGATCTTCGTCTACGA
CTGCTCCAATGCTGGCTTGATCGTCAAGTTCCTT
